>Addgene plasmid #168712 | pDONR223 HCoV-OC43 NSP6_stop | depositor partial sequence | sequence record 326921 | Inserted CDS with Stop codon
ATGTCAAAACGCACTAGATTGTTTAAAGGCACTGTTTGTTGGATTATGGCTTCTACATTTTTGTTTAGTT
GCATAATTACAGCATTTGTGAAATGGACTATGTTTATGTATGTAACTACTAATATGTTTAGTATTACGTT
TTGTGCACTTTGTGTTATAAGTTTGGCCATGTTGTTGGTTAAGCATAAGCATCTTTATTTGACTATGTAT
ATAACTCCTGTGCTTTTTACACTGTTGTATAACAACTATTTGGTTGTGTACAAGCATACATTTAGAGGCT
ATGTCTATGCATGGCTATCATATTATGTTCCATCAGTTGAGTACACTTATACTGATGAAGTTATTTATGG
CATGTTATTGCTTGTAGGAATGGTCTTTGTTACATTACGTAGCATTAACCATGATTTGTTTTCTTTTATA
ATGTTTGTTGGTCGTTTGATTTCTGTTTTCTCTTTGTGGTACAAGGGTTCTAACTTAGAGGAAGAAATTC
TTCTTATGTTGGCTTCCCTTTTTGGTACTTACACATGGACAACAGTTTTATCTATGGCTGTAGCAAAGGT
TATTGCTAAGTGGGTTGCTGTGAATGTCTTGTATTTCACAGATATACCTCAAATTAAGATAGTGCTTTTG
TGCTATTTGTTTATTGGTTATATTATTAGCTGTTATTGGGGCTTGTTTTCCTTGATGAACAGTTTGTTTA
GAATGCCTTTGGGTGTTTATAATTATAAAATTTCAGTACAGGAATTAAGATATATGAATGCTAATGGATT
GCGCCCTCCTAAGAATAGTTTTGAAGCCCTTATGCTTAATTTTAAGCTGTTGGGTATTGGAGGTGTTCCA
ATCATTGAAGTATCTCAATTTCAATAA
