[The description below was written by a language model from this plasmid's Addgene catalogue record.]
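Description:
pDONR223 HCoV-OC43 NSP6_stop is a Gateway-compatible Entry clone built on the pDONR223 donor backbone (listed as about 5 kb without insert) and propagated in standard E. coli cloning strains under spectinomycin selection. The record gives no feature table and lists copy number as unknown, so the origin of replication and other backbone elements are not documented here. As an Entry vector it is a shuttle for an open reading frame rather than an expression plasmid. No promoter driving the insert is recorded, and none would normally be expected in this type of clone.

The insert is an 861 bp coding sequence for NSP6, a non-structural protein of human coronavirus OC43 that is encoded within the viral ORF1ab polyprotein gene. It was introduced by Gateway cloning, which in an Entry clone leaves the ORF flanked by attL recombination sites. An LR recombination reaction can therefore transfer it, in a defined orientation and reading frame, into any compatible Destination vector. The "_stop" suffix suggests that this version of the ORF retains a stop codon. That would suit native C-terminus or N-terminally tagged expression rather than C-terminal fusions, though the record does not spell this out. M13 forward and reverse primer sites flank the insert for sequence verification.

The plasmid belongs to a collection of human coronavirus protein-coding sequences supplied as flexible Gateway Entry clones. Its intended use is as a source from which NSP6 can be moved into expression, tagging or interaction-assay vectors of the user's choice.
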