Addgene plasmid #168712: pDONR223 HCoV-OC43 NSP6_stop
Purpose: Gateway-compatible Entry vector
Depositing lab: Fritz Roth. Depositing organization: Sinai Health System. Publication: A resource of human coronavirus protein-coding sequences in a flexible, multipurpose Gateway Entry clone collection. Weller B, Lin CW, Pogoutse O, Sauer M, Marin-de la Rosa N, Strobel A, Young V, Knapp JJ, Rayhan A, Falter C, Kim DK, Roth FP, Falter-Braun P. G3 (Bethesda). 2023 Jul 5;13(7):jkad105. doi: 10.1093/g3journal/jkad105. PubMed 37267226.
Backbone
  Vector backbone: pDONR223
  Backbone manufacturer: Rual et al, Genome Res. 14:2128-2135, 2004.
  Backbone size w/o insert (bp): 5005
  Vector type: Other
Growth in bacteria
  Bacterial resistance: Spectinomycin, 50 μg/mL
  Growth temperature: 37°C
  Growth strain: DH5alpha
  Copy number: Unknown
Gene/Insert
  Gene/Insert name: NSP6
  Species: Other
  Insert size (bp): 861
  Entrez Gene: ORF1ab (a.k.a. EYW02_gp1)
  Cloning method: Gateway Cloning
  Sequencing primers: 5′ m13-For; 3′ m13-Rev
Resource information
  A portion of this plasmid was derived from a plasmid made by: Falter-Braun Lab
Terms and licenses: Academic/Nonprofit Terms; Industry Terms
How to cite: pDONR223 HCoV-OC43 NSP6_stop was a gift from Fritz Roth (Addgene plasmid # 168712 ; http://n2t.net/addgene:168712 ; RRID:Addgene_168712)
